Addgene plasmid #54916: mApple-Keratin14-N-18
Purpose: Localization: Cytokeratin, Excitation: 568, Emission: 592
Depositing lab: Michael Davidson. Depositing organization: Florida State University, Tallahassee.
Backbone
  Vector backbone: mApple-N1
  Backbone size w/o insert (bp): 4750
  Vector type: Mammalian Expression
  Selectable markers: Neomycin (select with G418)
Growth in bacteria
  Bacterial resistance: Kanamycin, 50 μg/mL
  Growth temperature: 37°C
  Growth strain: DH5alpha
  Copy number: High Copy
Gene/Insert
  Gene/Insert name: Keratin14 (alt name: NM_000526.4)
  Species: H. sapiens (human)
  Entrez Gene: KRT14 (a.k.a. CK14, EBS1, EBS1A, EBS1B, EBS1C, EBS1D, EBS3, EBS4, K14, NFJ)
  Promoter: CMV
  Tag / fusion protein: mApple (C terminal on backbone)
  Cloning method: Unknown
  Sequencing primers: 5′ CMV-F; 3′ SV40pA-R
Terms and licenses: Academic/Nonprofit Terms; Industry Terms: Not Available to Industry
Depositor comments: . Excitation = 568; Emission = 592
How to cite: mApple-Keratin14-N-18 was a gift from Michael Davidson (Addgene plasmid # 54916 ; http://n2t.net/addgene:54916 ; RRID:Addgene_54916)
