[The description below was written by a language model from this plasmid's Addgene catalogue record.]
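Description:
mApple-Keratin14-N-18 is a mammalian expression plasmid built on the mApple-N1 backbone (about 4.75 kb without insert), an N1-style fluorescent protein fusion vector in which the gene of interest is placed upstream of the fluorophore. It is maintained as a high-copy plasmid in E. coli under kanamycin selection, and it carries a neomycin resistance marker so that transfected mammalian cells can be selected with G418. The record does not include a feature table, so the origins of replication and the exact layout of the resistance cassette are not documented here. The use of an SV40 polyA reverse sequencing primer does suggest an SV40 polyadenylation signal downstream of the fusion.

The insert is human keratin 14 (KRT14), a type I intermediate filament protein, expressed from the CMV promoter for strong constitutive transcription in mammalian cells. mApple is fused to the C terminus of keratin 14, supplied by the backbone. The "N-18" in the name probably refers to the linker between the two proteins, but the record does not explain it, and the cloning method is listed as unknown. mApple is a monomeric red-orange fluorescent protein, recorded here with excitation at 568 nm and emission at 592 nm.

The stated purpose is cytokeratin localization. When expressed, the fusion is intended to incorporate into keratin intermediate filaments and label that network for fluorescence microscopy. This makes it useful as a red cytoskeletal marker in live or fixed cells, alone or alongside spectrally distinct fluorescent fusions.
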