>Addgene plasmid #54916 | mApple-Keratin14-N-18 | depositor partial sequence | sequence record 85306 | insert sequence
ATCCGCTAGCGCCACCATGACTACCTGCAGCCGCCAGTTCACCTCCTCCAGCTCCATGAAGGGCTCCTGC
GGCATCGGGGGCGGCATCGGGGGCGGCTCCAGCCGCATCTCCTCCGTCCTGGCCGGAGGGTCCTGCCGCG
CCCCCAGCACCTACGGGGGCGGCCTGTCTGTCTCATCCTCCCGCTTCTCCTCTGGGGGAGCCTATGGGTT
GGGGGGCGGCTATGGCGGTGGCTTCAGCAGCAGCAGCAGCAGCTTTGGTAGTGGCTTTGGGGGAGGATAT
GGTGGTGGCCTTGGTGCTGGCTTGGGTGGTGGCTTTGGTGGTGGCTTTGCTGGTGGTGATGGGCTTCTGG
TGGGCAGTGAGAAGGTGACCATGCAGAACCTCAACGACCGCCTGGCCTCCTACCTGGACAAGGTGCGTGC
TCTGGAGGAGGCCAACGCCGACCTGGAAGTGAAGATCCGTGACTGGTACCAGAGGCAGCGGCCTGCTGAG
ATCAAAGACTACAGTCCCTACTTCAAGACCATTGAGGACCTGAGGAACAAGATTCTCACAGCCACAGTGG
ACAATGCCAATGTCCTTCTGCAGATTGACAATGCCCGTCTGGCCGCGGATGACTTCCGCACCAAGTATGA
GACAGAGTTGAACCTGCGCATGAGTGTGGAAGCCGACATCAATGGCCTGCGCAGGGTGCTGGACGAACTG
ACCCTGGCCAGAGCTGACCTGGAGATGCAGATTGAGAGCCTGAAGGAGGAGCTGGCCTACCTGAAGAAGA
ACCACGAGGAGGAGATGAATGCCCTGAGAGGCCAGGTGGGTGGAGATGTCAATGTGGAGATGGACGCTGC
ACCTGGCGTGGACCTGAGCCGCATTCTGAACGAGATGCGTGACCAGTATGAGAAGATGGCAGAGAAGAAC
CGCAAGGATGCCGAGGAATGGTTCTTCACCAAGACAGAGGAGCTGAACCGCGAGGTGGCCACCAACAGCG
AGCTGGTGCAGAGCGGCAAGAGCGAGATCTCGGAGCTCCGGCGCACCATGCAGAACCTGGAGATTGAGCT
GCAGTCCCAGCTCAGCATGAAAGCATCCCTGGAGAACAGCCTGGAGGAGACCAAAGGTCGCTACTGCATG
CAGCTGGCCCAGATCCAGGAGATGATTGGCAGCGTGGAGGAGCAGCTGGCCCAGCTCCGCTGCGAGATGG
AGCAGCAGAACCAGGAGTACAAGATCCTGCTGGACGTGAAGACGCGGCTGGAGCAGGAGATCGCCACCTA
CCGCCGCCTGCTGGAGGGCGAGGACGCCCACCTCTCCTCCTCCCAGTTCTCCTCTGGATCGCAGTCATCC
AGAGATGTGACCTCCTCCAGCCGCCAAATCCGCACCAAGGTCATGGATGTGCACGATGGCAAGGTGGTGT
CCACCCACGAGCAGGTCCTTCGCACCAAGAACAGCAGCGGTGGAGCAAGCGCAGCCAGTGGTAGCGCGGA
TCCACCGGTCGCCACCATGGTGAGCAAGGGCGAGGAGAATAACATGGCCATCATCAAGGAGTTCATGCGC
TTCAAGGTGCACATGGAGGGCTCCGTGAACGGCCACGAGTTCGAGATCGAGGGCGAGGGCGAGGGCCGCC
CCTACGAGGCCTTTCAGACCGCTAAGCTGAAGGTGACCAAGGGTGGCCCCCTGCCCTTCGCCTGGGACAT
CCTGTCCCCTCAGTTCATGTACGGCTCCAAGGTCTACATTAAGCACCCAGCCGACATCCCCGACTACTTC
AAGCTGTCCTTCCCCGAGGGCTTCAGGTGGGAGCGCGTGATGAACTTCGAGGACGGCGGCATTATTCACG
TTAACCAGGACTCCTCCCTGCAGGACGGCGTGTTCATCTACAAGGTGAAGCTGCGCGGCACCAACTTCCC
CTCCGACGGCCCCGTAATGCAGAAGAAGACCATGGGCTGGGAGGCCTCCGAGGAGCGGATGTACCCCGAG
GACGGCGCCCTGAAGAGCGAGATCAAGAAGAGGCTGAAGCTGAAGGACGGCGGCCACTACGCCGCCGAGG
TCAAGACCACCTACAAGGCCAAGAAGCCCGTGCAGCTGCCCGGCGCCTACATCGTCGACATCAAGTTGGA
CATCGTGTCCCACAACGAGGACTACACCATCGTGGAACAGTACGAACGCGCCGAGGGCCGCCACTCCACC
GGCGGCATGGACGAGCTGTACAAGTAAGCGGCCGCGACTCTAGATCAT
