>Addgene plasmid #54916 | mApple-Keratin14-N-18 | addgene partial sequence | sequence record 100056 | C-ter-GFP 5'-CTCCTCGCCCTTGCTCAC-3'
TGGCTGCGCTTGCTCCACCGCTGCTGTTCTTGGTGCGAAGGACCTGCTCGTGGGTGGACACCACCTTGCC
ATCGTGCACATCCATGACCTTGGTGCGGATTTGGCGGCTGGAGGAGGTCACATCTCTGGATGACTGCGAT
CCAGAGGAGAACTGGGAGGAGGAGAGGTGGGCGTCCTCGCCCTCCAGCAGGCGGCGGTAGGTGGCGATCT
CCTGCTCCAGCCGCGTCTTCACGTCCAGCAGGATCTTGTACTCCTGGTTCTGCTGCTCCATCTCGCAGCG
GAGCTGGGCCAGCTGCTCCTCCACGCTGCCAATCATCTCCTGGATCTGGGCCAGCTGCATGCAGTAGCGA
CCTTTGGTCTCCTCCAGGCTGTTCTCCAGGGATGCTTTCATGCTGAGCTGGGACTGCAGCTCAATCTCCA
GGTTCTGCATGGTGCGCCGGAGCTCCGAGATCTCGCTCTTGCCGCTCTGCACCAGCTCGCTGTTGGTGGC
CACCTCGCGGTTCAGCTCCTCTGTCTTGGTGAAGAACCATTCCTCGGCATCCTTGCGGTTCTTCTCTGCC
ATCTTCTCATACTGGTCACGCATCTCGTTCAGAATGCGGCTCAGGTCCACGCCAGGTGCAGCGTCCATCT
CCACATTGACATCTCCACCCACCTGGCCTCTCAGGGCATTCATCTCCTCCTCGTGGTTCTTCTTCAGGTA
GGCCAGCTCCTCCTTCAGGCTCTCAATCTGCATCTCCAGGTCAGCTCTGGCCAGGGTCAGTTCGTCCAGC
ACCCTGCGCAGGCCATTGATGTCGGCTTCCACACTCATGCGCAGGTTCAACTCTGTCTCATACTTGGTGC
GGAAGTCATCCGCGGCCAGACGG
